>Addgene plasmid #222859 | pUC57-ITR2-H1-sgAGC-SlugD10A-3XFLAG-SV40 NLS-ITR2 | addgene full sequence | sequence record 449593 | Addgene NGS Result
CTCATTGATGAACTTCTGCTTGTCCTTGCTATTATTTTCTCTGGCCAGCTCGATGATGATATCTTCAGGC
ACGCCGTACTTTTCTATGATCTTGTTAATAAGGTTAATGGCCTGGCCGAAGGTCCTCTTCACCACAGGGC
TCAGGATGAACTCGTCGATCATAGCCTTCGGGATCTTGTTGGCGGCTGTCAGGTTGATCTTCTTAGGCTT
AATGTTCAGGTGGGCGAAGATTTCCATCTGGGCCCGGCTAGAATACCACTGCTCTTCCAGGACCAGCCGG
ATGCATTTCAGGCTGAGCCGGTGGGTCCCGGTGTAGCCAGTCAGCTGGGCGATGTTTTCCTTATCTTCCT
CGTTCAGCAGGATGTCCAGTTCCGTCAGCTTAGATTTGATGCTATCCTTGTCCTGGTAGATGGTCAGGAT
CTCAGCGATCTGGTCCAGCACGTCTTCGTTCTCCAGGATGCTCTGGTCAAACAGCACGCTTTTCAGGTCG
TGGTAGAGCTTAAACTCGGTAAACTGGGGCTTGCCAGACTTTGTGATTCTGTAGCCCTTGATATCTTCAG
GGTTGACATTGATCTCATTGGCGATCTGCTTCAGTGTAGGTTTCTTCTTCTGCTTGAACACGTTCTCGAT
GATGTGATACTTCTCATGATACTCGAGCTTAGACAGTCCATCTCTTTGGATGACCAGGTTGTTCAGGTCG
TTCAGAGCGTTGAACAGGTCGGCACTGTAGGCGTATTTCACGCTGGCCAGCTCATCTGGGAAGTAGGTGC
AGTGGCCCATCAGTGTCTCGTACCAAGCCTTAGGGTCGCCTTCCCAGCCATATGGACTGCCCTTGCCGGG
GCCCTCGAAGTATTCCCGTCTCATCTCAACCAGTTCGATGTACTTGTTGATGAAGTTCTCGTCCAGCTGG
TGGAAGTTCTTCTGCACATTCAGCAGCTGGATGATTTCCTTGATGATATCAGCGGTCTTGAACCGGTTTT
TCTCTCCCCGCACCTGGCCCTCATTCATTCTTTCCAGCTGGATCTGGCACACAAATTTGTCTTTCAGCAG
CTTGCTGTTCTTATTCAGCTGTTCCTTGGTGCTGAGCTCGTTCCCCACGTCGTCGTTGCTGTCGATCACG
TCGATCTTGTGGATGCCTCTTCTCTTGGCGATATGGAGCAGGGCAATCACGAGTTCGTCCTTGCTCAGGG
CTTCAGACAGGCCCTTCACGCGGATGGCGTAGGGGTTTGTAGACTGAGGAATCTGGGACTGATCCAGCAG
ATTATAATCCTCGAGCAGCTTCTTCACCCGTTCAAGTCTGTGAATGCGGCGTCGCTTCAGTCTTCTGCTT
CCACGTTTGGACCTTCTTCCCTCGTTGTTTTCCACGTTGGCCTCGGGGAACAGTCTAACGCCGGCATCGA
TGATATTCTTTGTCTCGTAGTCGATCAGGCCGTAGCCCACGCTGGTGATTCCGATGGCCAGTCCCAGTAT
GAATTTTTGGTTCATGGTGGCGACCGGTAGCGCTAGCGGATCTGACGGTTCACTAAACCAGCTCTGCTTA
TATAGACCTCCCACCGTACACGCCTACCGCCCATTTGCGTCAATGGGGCGGAGTTGTTACGACATTTTGG
AAAGTCCCGTTGATTTTGGTGCCAAAACAAACTCCCATTGACGTCAATGGGGTGGAGACTTGGAAATCCC
CGTGAGTCAAACCGCTATCCACGCCCATTGATGTACTGCCAAAACCGCATCACCATGGTAATAGCGATGA
CTAATACGTAGATGTACTGCCAAGTAGGAAAGTCCCATAAGGTCATGTACTGGGCATAATGCCAGGCGGG
CCATTTACCGTCATTGACGTCAATAGGGGGCGTACTTGGCATATGATACACTTGATGTACTGCCAAGTGG
GCAGTTTACCGTAAATACTCCACCCATTGACGTCAATGGAAAGTCCCTATTGGCGTTACTATGGGAACAT
ACGTCATTATTGACGTCAATGGGCGGGGGTCGTTGGGCGGTCAGCCAGGCGGGCCATTTACCGTAAGTTA
TGTAACGCGGAACTCCATATATGGGCTATGAACTAATGACCCCGTAATTGATTACTATTAATAACTACCT
AGGCGGGCCCCGGTACCCTCTAGAAAAAAAAATCTCGCCAACAAGTTGACGAGATAAACACGGCATTTTG
CCTTGTTTTAGTAGATTCTGTTTCCAGAGTACTAAAACGCTGCTGCTGCTGCTGCTCGGGAAAGAGTGGT
CTCATACAGAACTTATAAGATTCCCAAATCCAAAGACATTTCACGTTTATGGTGATTTCCCAGAACACAT
AGCGACATGCAAATATACGCCTAGCCTAGCCTACCTAGGGGGGGCCGCAGGAACCCCTAGTGATGGAGTT
GGCCACTCCCTCTCTGCGCGCTCGCTCGCTCACTGAGGCCGGGCGACCAAAGGTCGCCCGACGCCCGGGC
TTTGCCCGGGCGGCCTCAGTGAGCGAGCGAGCGCGCAGCTGCCTGCAGGATCTAGATGCATTCGCGAGGT
ACCGAGCTCGAATTCACTGGCCGTCGTTTTACAACGTCGTGACTGGGAAAACCCTGGCGTTACCCAACTT
AATCGCCTTGCAGCACATCCCCCTTTCGCCAGCTGGCGTAATAGCGAAGAGGCCCGCACCGATCGCCCTT
CCCAACAGTTGCGCAGCCTGAATGGCGAATGGCGCCTGATGCGGTATTTTCTCCTTACGCATCTGTGCGG
TATTTCACACCGCATATGGTGCACTCTCAGTACAATCTGCTCTGATGCCGCATAGTTAAGCCAGCCCCGA
CACCCGCCAACACCCGCTGACGCGCCCTGACGGGCTTGTCTGCTCCCGGCATCCGCTTACAGACAAGCTG
TGACCGTCTCCGGGAGCTGCATGTGTCAGAGGTTTTCACCGTCATCACCGAAACGCGCGAGACGAAAGGG
CCTCGTGATACGCCTATTTTTATAGGTTAATGTCATGATAATAATGGTTTCTTAGACGTCAGGTGGCACT
TTTCGGGGAAATGTGCGCGGAACCCCTATTTGTTTATTTTTCTAAATACATTCAAATATGTATCCGCTCA
TGAGACAATAACCCTGATAAATGCTTCAATAATATTGAAAAAGGAAGAGTATGAGTATTCAACATTTCCG
TGTCGCCCTTATTCCCTTTTTTGCGGCATTTTGCCTTCCTGTTTTTGCTCACCCAGAAACGCTGGTGAAA
GTAAAAGATGCTGAAGATCAGTTGGGTGCACGAGTGGGTTACATCGAACTGGATCTCAACAGCGGTAAGA
TCCTTGAGAGTTTTCGCCCCGAAGAACGTTTTCCAATGATGAGCACTTTTAAAGTTCTGCTATGTGGCGC
GGTATTATCCCGTATTGACGCCGGGCAAGAGCAACTCGGTCGCCGCATACACTATTCTCAGAATGACTTG
GTTGAGTACTCACCAGTCACAGAAAAGCATCTTACGGATGGCATGACAGTAAGAGAATTATGCAGTGCTG
CCATAACCATGAGTGATAACACTGCGGCCAACTTACTTCTGACAACGATCGGAGGACCGAAGGAGCTAAC
CGCTTTTTTGCACAACATGGGGGATCATGTAACTCGCCTTGATCGTTGGGAACCGGAGCTGAATGAAGCC
ATACCAAACGACGAGCGTGACACCACGATGCCTGTAGCAATGGCAACAACGTTGCGCAAACTATTAACTG
GCGAACTACTTACTCTAGCTTCCCGGCAACAATTAATAGACTGGATGGAGGCGGATAAAGTTGCAGGACC
ACTTCTGCGCTCGGCCCTTCCGGCTGGCTGGTTTATTGCTGATAAATCTGGAGCCGGTGAGCGTGGGTCT
CGCGGTATCATTGCAGCACTGGGGCCAGATGGTAAGCCCTCCCGTATCGTAGTTATCTACACGACGGGGA
GTCAGGCAACTATGGATGAACGAAATAGACAGATCGCTGAGATAGGTGCCTCACTGATTAAGCATTGGTA
ACTGTCAGACCAAGTTTACTCATATATACTTTAGATTGATTTAAAACTTCATTTTTAATTTAAAAGGATC
TAGGTGAAGATCCTTTTTGATAATCTCATGACCAAAATCCCTTAACGTGAGTTTTCGTTCCACTGAGCGT
CAGACCCCGTAGAAAAGATCAAAGGATCTTCTTGAGATCCTTTTTTTCTGCGCGTAATCTGCTGCTTGCA
AACAAAAAAACCACCGCTACCAGCGGTGGTTTGTTTGCCGGATCAAGAGCTACCAACTCTTTTTCCGAAG
GTAACTGGCTTCAGCAGAGCGCAGATACCAAATACTGTTCTTCTAGTGTAGCCGTAGTTAGGCCACCACT
TCAAGAACTCTGTAGCACCGCCTACATACCTCGCTCTGCTAATCCTGTTACCAGTGGCTGCTGCCAGTGG
CGATAAGTCGTGTCTTACCGGGTTGGACTCAAGACGATAGTTACCGGATAAGGCGCAGCGGTCGGGCTGA
ACGGGGGGTTCGTGCACACAGCCCAGCTTGGAGCGAACGACCTACACCGAACTGAGATACCTACAGCGTG
AGCTATGAGAAAGCGCCACGCTTCCCGAAGGGAGAAAGGCGGACAGGTATCCGGTAAGCGGCAGGGTCGG
AACAGGAGAGCGCACGAGGGAGCTTCCAGGGGGAAACGCCTGGTATCTTTATAGTCCTGTCGGGTTTCGC
CACCTCTGACTTGAGCGTCGATTTTTGTGATGCTCGTCAGGGGGGCGGAGCCTATGGAAAAACGCCAGCA
ACGCGGCCTTTTTACGGTTCCTGGCCTTTTGCTGGCCTTTTGCTCACATGTTCTTTCCTGCGTTATCCCC
TGATTCTGTGGATAACCGTATTACCGCCTTTGAGTGAGCTGATACCGCTCGCCGCAGCCGAACGACCGAG
CGCAGCGAGTCAGTGAGCGAGGAAGCGGAAGAGCGCCCAATACGCAAACCGCCTCTCCCCGCGCGTTGGC
CGATTCATTAATGCAGCTGGCACGACAGGTTTCCCGACTGGAAAGCGGGCAGTGAGCGCAACGCAATTAA
TGTGAGTTAGCTCACTCATTAGGCACCCCAGGCTTTACACTTTATGCTTCCGGCTCGTATGTTGTGTGGA
ATTGTGAGCGGATAACAATTTCACACAGGAAACAGCTATGACCATGATTACGCCAAGCTTGCATGCAGGC
CTCTGCAGTCGACGGGCCCGGGATCCGATCCTGCAGGCAGCTGCGCGCTCGCTCGCTCACTGAGGCCGCC
CGGGCAAAGCCCGGGCGTCGGGCGACCTTTGGTCGCCCGGCCTCAGTGAGCGAGCGAGCGCGCAGAGAGG
GAGTGGCCAACTCCATCACTAGGGGTTCCTGCGGCCGGAATTCTTACACACAAAAAACCAACACACAGAT
CTAATGAAAATAAAGATCTTTTATTGAATTCTTAGCTGGCCTCCACCTTCCTCTTCTTCTTGGGGGGCTT
ATCGTCGTCATCTTTGTAATCCTTATCATCATCGTCCTTATAGTCCTTGTCGTCGTCGTCCTTGTAGTCA
TTTCCTCGCTTGAACAGCAGCTGAGGTTTTGTGTACTGGGTGTTGGTGAACACGTTGCCCAGCACGTCGG
TTGTCAGTTTTTCGATGCTATTCACCTTTTTGCCGATGGTCTTTTTGATGTGAGGTTCGCCCTTGATATT
GTTCAGCTCGCAGTATTCTTTGTATCTGATGTCAGGCAGATCCAGTTCGATCATGTTTCTGGTGTCGCTA
TTCACGCCGATGATCTTGTAGATCTCGCCGTCCAGCTTGATCAGATCATTCTTGTAGAAGCTAGCGATAA
ACTTGGCGTTTTTGTCGATGGCCTTGCCCAGTTTGAGCTTGTCGTACTTCTGTTCGGGTATGTAGTAGTA
ATTGTCTTTCTTCAGCACGTCCAGGTAGCTGATGGTGATGAACTTATATCCCTTGTCGGTCAGGTAGACG
TCGAATCTATAAGGCTTGATGCTCAGCTTCACCAACTTCTTGGTGCTGCTCTTGAACTGGTGGGTCACAT
CTAGGTGGCTGCCCAGCTTGTTTCCAATGTACTTCAGGCTTTTCACGATAGGGCCGTTGTTTTTTTTGCT
GTATTTGGTCAGGTACTCGCCTGTTTCCTCGTGGTACTTGGCCAGAGGATTCTTCTCATTAGCGTACTGC
TTCATGATCACTTCCAACTTCTCGAAGGTCCGCGGATCGTGTTGGTACATGAGGAACTTCTCGGGTGACT
TGTCAAACTGCTTCTTCAGGGTGGTATTATCTTTGGCATAGATATCTTTGATGGTCTGCACGATGTAGGT
GGAGTTGTCCTTCTTCCGGGTGCTGTACAGTGTATCGTTGATCAGCTTTCTGTTAGGCTTCTTGTCCACT
CTGTGGCTGTACTTGAAGTTTCTGAAGTCCTTGATGTCCTGGACCTGCTTAGGGATGATGAACATTTCGC
TGTAGTTATCCTCGCTATCCACCTGGATATCCAGCTGCTTGCTCTCGATCTCAGGTTTTTCCAGCACAGA
GTTCACGGCTTTCAGCTTCTTGTTCTCTTTGAACAGGAAATCGGCATTAGCGATAATCAGGGCGTCCTCG
GCGTGGTGCTTGTAGCCGTGGTTCCGTTCCTTCTTAAACTTCCACACTTTCCGCAGGTAATCGGTGAAGC
TGCCGTTGATCGTTTTCACCTTCACGTTCATATTGTTGGCGCTGAAGTAGGCCTTCAGGTAGTTTGTCAG
CTCGGCTGTGGCGTACCGGGTATCCACCAGGTTTCTATTGATGAACTCTTTTTGCACCTCGAACTTGTTG
ATGTCCCGTTCTTCCAGCAGATACTCTTTCTTTTTTTTGCTGATTCTATCCTGGGACTTGCTCAGGTTCA
GGATGTGTTGTTTAAACTGGTTGTAAGAGAGCTTGGACTTGCCGCTGTTAAAGTACTGGTAAGGGGTCAG
GTTGGATTTTTTGGAGTTCTCGCTCTGCTTCACGAGCACTTTGTTGTGGTAAGAGTTGTCGAAGGACACA
GATCTTGGAATGATGTGGTCCACCTCGTAGTGGTTGGGGTTGTTCAGCAGGTCCTCCAGAGGGATGCTTT
CCAGTGAGTACAGGCACTTGCCCTCCTGCTCGTCGTGCAGTCTAATCTTCTCGACCAGTCTCTTGGCGTT
CTGGTTGCCATACTTGCCGATGATTTCGTTAATTCTCTTTCTGGTGTTCTCGTTCTTTTTCTGCAT
Features (pLannotate 1.2.2; 20 found; start..end, strand, type, name):
   1530..1733    -  promoter       CMV promoter: human cytomegalovirus (CMV) immediate early promoter
   1734..2037    -  enhancer       CMV enhancer: human cytomegalovirus immediate early enhancer
   2133..2208    -  misc_RNA       Sa gRNA scaffold: guide RNA scaffold for the Staphylococcus aureus CRISPR/Cas9 system
   2236..2326    -  promoter       H1 promoter: human H1 RNA promoter
   2359..2499    +  repeat_region  AAV2 ITR: inverted terminal repeat of adeno-associated virus serotype 2 inverted
   2532..2689    +  CDS            lacZα (fragment): LacZα fragment of β-galactosidase; lacZ fragment
   2695..2794    -  misc_feature   bom (fragment): basis of mobility region from pBR322
   2896..2931    -  CDS            rop (fragment): Rop protein, which maintains plasmids at low copy number; rop
   3026..3130    +  promoter       AmpR promoter: bla
   3131..3991    +  CDS            AmpR: β-lactamase; bla; confers resistance to ampicillin, carbenicillin, and related antibiotics
   4162..4750    +  rep_origin     ori: high-copy-number ColE1/pMB1/pBR322/pUC origin of replication
   4933..5025    +  CDS            lacI (fragment): lac repressor; lacI; The lac repressor binds to the lac operator to inhibit transcription in E. coli. This inhibition can be relieved by adding lactose or isopropyl-β-D-thiogalactopyranoside (IPTG).
   5038..5059    +  protein_bind   CAP binding site: CAP binding activates transcription in the presence of cAMP. E. coli catabolite activator protein
   5074..5104    +  promoter       lac promoter: promoter for the E. coli lac operon
   5112..5128    +  protein_bind   lac operator: The lac repressor binds to the lac operator to inhibit transcription in E. coli. This inhibition can be relieved by adding lactose or isopropyl-β-D-thiogalactopyranoside (IPTG). lac repressor encoded by lacI
   5210..5350    -  repeat_region  AAV2 ITR: inverted terminal repeat of adeno-associated virus serotype 2 inverted
   5367..5415    -  polyA_signal   poly(A) signal: synthetic polyadenylation signal
   5458..5481    -  CDS            3xFLAG (fragment): three tandem FLAG® epitope tags
   5506..5526    -  CDS            FLAG (fragment): FLAG® epitope tag, followed by an enterokinase cleavage site
   5533..1485    -  CDS            cas9 (across the origin): CAS9_STAAU - Experimental evidence at protein level: Swiss-Prot protein existence level 1. CRISPR (clustered regularly interspaced short palindromic repeat) is an adaptive immune system that provides protection against mobile genetic elements (viruses, transposable elements and conjugative plasmids). CRISPR clusters contain spacers, sequences complementary to antecedent mobile elements, and target invading nucleic acids. CRISPR clusters are transcribed and processed into CRISPR RNA (crRNA). In type II CRISPR systems correct processing of pre-crRNA requires a trans- encoded small RNA (tracrRNA)
