[The description below was written by a language model from this plasmid's Addgene catalogue record and pLannotate feature annotations shown in this document.]
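Description:
pUC57-ITR2-H1-sgAGC-SlugD10A-3XFLAG-SV40 NLS-ITR2 is a 7.2 kb all-in-one CRISPR nickase plasmid built on a pUC57 backbone, in which the mammalian expression cargo is flanked by two AAV2 inverted terminal repeats. It is maintained in E. coli through the high-copy ColE1/pUC origin and selected with ampicillin via the β-lactamase gene. Remnants of the lac region (lacZα fragment, lac promoter and operator) are backbone leftovers. The record specifies a recombination-deficient growth strain, consistent with the known instability of ITRs in bacteria.

Between the ITRs lie two expression units arranged in the same orientation. A human H1 Pol III promoter drives a single guide RNA made up of an AGC-repeat spacer, described as sg(AGC)6, joined to a scaffold that the annotation identifies as the Staphylococcus aureus Cas9 type. Downstream, the CMV enhancer and promoter (listed as eCMV) drive the Slug-KH D10A coding sequence. The annotation software matched this sequence to S. aureus Cas9 by homology, which fits a small Cas9 related to that family. The D10A substitution inactivates the RuvC domain, so the enzyme nicks one strand rather than making a double-strand break, and the "KH" designation marks an additional engineered variant that the record does not define further. The protein carries a C-terminal 3xFLAG tag for detection and, according to the catalogue entry, an SV40 nuclear localisation signal, although the latter was not annotated separately. A short synthetic polyadenylation signal ends the transcript.

The roughly 4 kb insert and the ITR flanks suggest a compact design compatible with packaging nickase and guide in a single AAV genome, though the record lists the vector only as mammalian expression and CRISPR. The stated purpose is expression of the Slug-KH nickase together with a guide targeting AGC-type trinucleotide repeats in human cells.
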