Addgene plasmid #222859: pUC57-ITR2-H1-sgAGC-SlugD10A-3XFLAG-SV40 NLS-ITR2
Purpose: This plasmid codes for the Slug-KH nickase with a sg(AGC)6
Depositing lab: Vincent Dion. Depositing organization: Cardiff University. Publication: Developing small Cas9 hybrids using molecular modeling. Mangin A, Dion V, Menzies G. bioRxiv 2023.10.24.563270 10.1101/2023.10.24.563270.
Backbone
  Vector backbone: pUC57
  Vector type: Mammalian Expression, CRISPR
Growth in bacteria
  Bacterial resistance: Ampicillin, 100 μg/mL
  Growth temperature: 37°C
  Growth strain: NEB Stable
  Copy number: High Copy
Gene/Insert
  Gene/Insert name: Slug-KHD10A+sgAGC
  gRNA/shRNA sequence: GAGCAGCAGCAGCAGCAGC
  Species: H. sapiens (human)
  Insert size (bp): 4000
  Mutation: KH variant and D10A mutation
  Promoter: H1 and eCMV
  Tag / fusion protein: ITR2 (N terminal on insert); 3X FLAG, SV40 NLS, ITR2 (C terminal on insert)
  Cloning method: Unknown
Terms and licenses: Academic/Nonprofit Terms; Industry Terms: Not Available to Industry
Depositor comments: Please visit https://doi.org/10.1101/2023.10.24.563270 for bioRxiv preprint.
How to cite: pUC57-ITR2-H1-sgAGC-SlugD10A-3XFLAG-SV40 NLS-ITR2 was a gift from Vincent Dion (Addgene plasmid # 222859 ; http://n2t.net/addgene:222859 ; RRID:Addgene_222859)
